Addgene plasmid #23424: pDONR223-PRKCQ
Depositing lab: William Hahn & David Root. Depositing organization: Dana-Farber Cancer Institute. Publication: COT drives resistance to RAF inhibition through MAP kinase pathway reactivation. Johannessen CM, Boehm JS, Kim SY, Thomas SR, Wardwell L, Johnson LA, Emery CM, Stransky N, Cogdill AP, Barretina J, Caponigro G, Hieronymus H, Murray RR, Salehi-Ashtiani K, Hill DE, Vidal M, Zhao JJ, Yang X, Alkan O, Kim S, Harris JL, Wilson CJ, Myer VE, Finan PM, Root DE, Roberts TM, Golub T, Flaherty KT, Dummer R, Weber BL, Sellers WR, Schlegel R, Wargo JA, Hahn WC, Garraway LA. Nature. 2010 Dec 16;468(7326):968-72. doi: 10.1038/nature09627 PubMed 21107320.
Backbone
  Vector backbone: pDONR223
  Backbone manufacturer: Invitrogen
  Backbone size w/o insert (bp): 5005
  Vector type: Gateway Donor vector
Growth in bacteria
  Bacterial resistance: Spectinomycin, 50 μg/mL
  Growth temperature: 37°C
  Growth strain: DH5alpha
  Copy number: High Copy
Gene/Insert
  Gene/Insert name: PRKCQ (alt name: protein kinase C, theta)
  Species: H. sapiens (human)
  Insert size (bp): 2121
  Entrez Gene: PRKCQ (a.k.a. PRKCT, nPKC-theta)
  Cloning method: Gateway Cloning
  Sequencing primers: 5′ M13pUC-fwd; 3′ M13rev
Terms and licenses: Academic/Nonprofit Terms; Industry Terms: Not Available to Industry
Depositor comments: The ORF has no Stop codon. This design enables easy recombination into a destination vector to add an epitope tag of choice and Stop codon to the ORF. Do NOT use this plasmid directly for transfections. A set of 4 custom lentiviral vectors is available ( pLX301 (http://www.addgene.org/25895/) , pLX302 (http://www.addgene.org/25896/) , pLX303 (http://www.addgene.org/25897/) , pLX304 (http://www.addgene.org/25890/) ) to be used to express these ORFs in mammalian cells. These plasmids are not included in the kit and must be ordered separately.
How to cite: pDONR223-PRKCQ was a gift from William Hahn & David Root (Addgene plasmid # 23424 ; http://n2t.net/addgene:23424 ; RRID:Addgene_23424)
