[The description below was written by a language model from this plasmid's Addgene catalogue record and pLannotate feature annotations shown in this document.]
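Description:
pDONR223-PRKCQ is a Gateway entry clone built in the Invitrogen pDONR223 donor backbone and carrying the human PRKCQ open reading frame, which encodes protein kinase C theta. This is a calcium-independent, diacylglycerol- and phospholipid-dependent serine/threonine kinase best known for its role in T-cell receptor signalling and activation of NF-κB, JUN and NFAT transcription factors. The plasmid is a bacterial propagation and shuttling vector, not an expression construct. It replicates in E. coli from a high-copy ColE1/pUC-type origin and is selected with spectinomycin through the aadA (SmR) aminoglycoside adenylyltransferase gene. An integron Pc promoter fragment and a remnant of a gentamicin resistance gene lie upstream of that marker. rrnB T1 and T2 terminators sit upstream of the cloning region, where they insulate it from read-through transcription. The short lacI and lacZα fragments are backbone remnants.

The sequenced record is 4,911 nt. In it, the roughly 2.1 kb PRKCQ coding sequence is flanked on both sides by attL-type sites, which the annotation software labels as attL3 variants. These sites are the substrates for the LR Clonase reaction that moves the ORF into a destination vector. A T7 promoter lies just beyond the 3′ att site and points back toward the insert, and no eukaryotic promoter is present. According to the depositor, the ORF lacks a stop codon by design, so recombination into a destination vector can supply a C-terminal epitope tag and a stop codon. The plasmid should therefore not be transfected directly. It belongs to a kinase ORF collection intended for transfer into vectors such as the pLX lentiviral series for expression in mammalian cells, and the associated study concerned resistance to RAF inhibition.
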