Features (pLannotate 1.2.2; 12 found; start..end, strand, type, name):
      2..97      +  protein_bind   attL3: mutant version of attL; recombination site for the Gateway® LR reaction LR Clonase™
    103..2220    +  CDS            PRKCQ: KPCT_HUMAN - Also known as PRKCT. Experimental evidence at protein level: Swiss-Prot protein existence level 1. Calcium-independent, phospholipid- and diacylglycerol (DAG)- dependent serine/threonine-protein kinase that mediates non-redundant functions in T-cell receptor (TCR) signaling, including T-cells activation, proliferation, differentiation and survival, by mediating activation of multiple transcription factors such as NF-kappa-B, JUN, NFATC1 and NFATC2. In TCR-CD3/CD28-co-stimulated T-cells, is required for the activation of NF-kappa-B and JUN, which in turn are essential for IL2 produ
   2225..2320    -  protein_bind   attL3: mutant version of attL; recombination site for the Gateway® LR reaction LR Clonase™
   2339..2357    -  promoter       T7 promoter: promoter for bacteriophage T7 RNA polymerase
   2547..2570    +  promoter       Pc promoter (fragment): intI1 (promoter lies within the coding sequence); class 1 integron promoter
   2746..2802    +  CDS            GmR (fragment): gentamycin acetyltransferase; aacC1; confers resistance to gentamycin
   2809..3600    +  CDS            SmR: aminoglycoside adenylyltransferase (Murphy, 1985); aadA; confers resistance to spectinomycin and streptomycin
   3693..4281    +  rep_origin     ori: high-copy-number ColE1/pMB1/pBR322/pUC origin of replication
   4464..4556    +  CDS            lacI (fragment): lac repressor; lacI; The lac repressor binds to the lac operator to inhibit transcription in E. coli. This inhibition can be relieved by adding lactose or isopropyl-β-D-thiogalactopyranoside (IPTG).
   4611..4638    -  terminator     rrnB T2 terminator: transcription terminator T2 from the E. coli rrnB gene
   4770..4813    +  terminator     rrnB T1 terminator: Escherichia coli rrnB; transcription terminator T1 from the E. coli rrnB gene
   4860..4896    -  CDS            lacZα (fragment): LacZα fragment of β-galactosidase; lacZ fragment
>Addgene plasmid #23424 | pDONR223-PRKCQ | addgene full sequence | sequence record 345435 | Addgene NGS Result
CAAATAATGATTTTATTTTGACTGATAGTGACCTGTTCGTTGCAACAAATTGATGAGCAATGCTTTTTTA
TAATGCCAACTTTGTACAAAAAAGTTGGCACCATGTCGCCATTTCTTCGGATTGGCTTGTCCAACTTTGA
CTGCGGGTCCTGCCAGTCTTGTCAGGGCGAGGCTGTTAACCCTTACTGTGCTGTGCTCGTCAAAGAGTAT
GTCGAATCAGAGAACGGGCAGATGTATATCCAGAAAAAGCCTACCATGTACCCACCCTGGGACAGCACTT
TTGATGCCCATATCAACAAGGGAAGAGTCATGCAGATCATTGTGAAAGGCAAAAACGTGGACCTCATCTC
TGAAACCACCGTGGAGCTCTACTCGCTGGCTGAGAGGTGCAGGAAGAACAACGGGAAGACAGAAATATGG
TTAGAGCTGAAACCTCAAGGCCGAATGCTAATGAATGCAAGATACTTTCTGGAAATGAGTGACACAAAGG
ACATGAATGAATTTGAGACGGAAGGCTTCTTTGCTTTGCATCAGCGCCGGGGTGCCATCAAGCAGGCAAA
GGTCCACCACGTCAAGTGCCACGAGTTCACTGCCACCTTCTTCCCACAGCCCACATTTTGCTCTGTCTGC
CACGAGTTTGTCTGGGGCCTGAACAAACAGGGCTACCAGTGCCGACAATGCAATGCAGCAATTCACAAGA
AGTGTATTGATAAAGTTATAGCAAAGTGCACAGGATCAGCTATCAATAGCCGAGAAACCATGTTCCACAA
GGAGAGATTCAAAATTGACATGCCACACAGATTTAAAGTCTACAATTACAAGAGCCCGACCTTCTGTGAA
CACTGTGGGACCCTGCTGTGGGGACTGGCACGGCAAGGACTCAAGTGTGATGCATGTGGCATGAATGTGC
ATCATAGATGCCAGACAAAGGTGGCCAACCTTTGTGGCATAAACCAGAAGCTAATGGCTGAAGCGCTGGC
CATGATTGAGAGCACTCAACAGGCTCGCTGCTTAAGAGATACTGAACAGATCTTCAGAGAAGGTCCGGTT
GAAATTGGTCTCCCATGCTCCATCAAAAATGAAGCAAGGCCGCCATGTTTACCGACACCGGGAAAAAGAG
AGCCTCAGGGCATTTCCTGGGAGTCTCCGTTGGATGAGGTGGATAAAATGTGCCATCTTCCAGAACCTGA
ACTGAACAAAGAAAGACCATCTCTGCAGATTAAACTAAAAATTGAGGATTTTATCTTGCACAAAATGTTG
GGGAAAGGAAGTTTTGGCAAGGTCTTCCTGGCAGAATTCAAGAAAACCAATCAATTTTTCGCAATAAAGG
CCTTAAAGAAAGATGTGGTCTTGATGGACGATGATGTTGAGTGCACGATGGTAGAGAAGAGAGTTCTTTC
CTTGGCCTGGGAGCATCCGTTTCTGACGCACATGTTTTGTACATTCCAGACCAAGGAAAACCTCTTTTTT
GTGATGGAGTACCTCAACGGAGGGGACTTAATGTACCACATCCAAAGCTGCCACAAGTTCGACCTTTCCA
GAGCGACGTTTTATGCTGCTGAAATCATTCTTGGTCTGCAGTTCCTTCATTCCAAAGGAATAGTCTACAG
GGACCTGAAGCTAGATAACATCCTGTTAGACAAAGATGGACATATCAAGATTGCGGATTTTGGAATGTGC
AAGGAGAACATGTTAGGAGATGCCAAGACGAATACCTTCTGTGGGACACCTGACTACATCGCCCCAGAGA
TCTTGCTGGGTCAGAAATACAACCACTCTGTGGACTGGTGGTCCTTCGGGGTTCTCCTTTATGAAATGCT
GATTGGTCAGTCGCCTTTCCACGGGCAGGATGAGGAGGAGCTCTTCCACTCCATCCGCATGGACAATCCC
TTTTACCCACGGTGGCTGGAGAAGGAAGCAAAGGACCTTCTGGTGAAGCTCTTCGTGAGAGAACCTGAGA
AGAGGCTGGGCGTGAGGGGAGACATCCGCCAGCACCCTTTGTTTCGGGAGATCAACTGGGAGGAACTTGA
ACGGAAGGAGATTGACCCACCGTTCCGGCCGAAAGTGAAATCACCATTTGACTGCAGCAATTTCGACAAA
GAATTCTTAAACGAGAAGCCCCGGCTGTCATTTGCCGACAGAGCACTGATCAACAGCATGGACCAGAATA
TGTTCAGGAACTTTTCCTTCATGAACCCCGGGATGGAGCGGCTGATATCCTTGCCAACTTTCTTGTACAA
AGTTGGCATTATAAGAAAGCATTGCTTATCAATTTGTTGCAACGAACAGGTCACTATCAGTCAAAATAAA
ATCATTATTTGCCATCCAGCTGATATCCCCTATAGTGAGTCGTATTACATGGTCATAGCTGTTTCCTGGC
AGCTCTGGCCCGTGTCTCAAAATCTCTGATGTTACATTGCACAAGATAAAAATATATCATCATGCCTCCT
CTAGACCAGCCAGGACAGAAATGCCTCGACTTCGCTGCTACCCAAGGTTGCCGGGTGACGCACACCGTGG
AAACGGATGAAGGCACGAACCCAGTGGACATAAGCCTGTTCGGTTCGTAAGCTGTAATGCAAGTAGCGTA
TGCGCTCACGCAACTGGTCCAGAACCTTGACCGAACGCAGCGGTGGTAACGGCGCAGTGGCGGTTTTCAT
GGCTTGTTATGACTGTTTTTTTGGGGTACAGTCTATGCCTCGGGCATCCAAGCAGCAAGCGCGTTACGCC
GTGGGTCGATGTTTGATGTTATGGAGCAGCAACGATGTTACGCAGCAGGGCAGTCGCCCTAAAACAAAGT
TAAACATTATGAGGGAAGCGGTGATCGCCGAAGTATCGACTCAACTATCAGAGGTAGTTGGCGTCATCGA
GCGCCATCTCGAACCGACGTTGCTGGCCGTACATTTGTACGGCTCCGCAGTGGATGGCGGCCTGAAGCCA
CACAGTGATATTGATTTGCTGGTTACGGTGACCGTAAGGCTTGATGAAACAACGCGGCGAGCTTTGATCA
ACGACCTTTTGGAAACTTCGGCTTCCCCTGGAGAGAGCGAGATTCTCCGCGCTGTAGAAGTCACCATTGT
TGTGCACGACGACATCATTCCGTGGCGTTATCCAGCTAAGCGCGAACTGCAATTTGGAGAATGGCAGCGC
AATGACATTCTTGCAGGTATCTTCGAGCCAGCCACGATCGACATTGATCTGGCTATCTTGCTGACAAAAG
CAAGAGAACATAGCGTTGCCTTGGTAGGTCCAGCGGCGGAGGAACTCTTTGATCCGGTTCCTGAACAGGA
TCTATTTGAGGCGCTAAATGAAACCTTAACGCTATGGAACTCGCCGCCCGACTGGGCTGGCGATGAGCGA
AATGTAGTGCTTACGTTGTCCCGCATTTGGTACAGCGCAGTAACCGGCAAAATCGCGCCGAAGGATGTCG
CTGCCGACTGGGCAATGGAGCGCCTGCCGGCCCAGTATCAGCCCGTCATACTTGAAGCTAGACAGGCTTA
TCTTGGACAAGAAGAAGATCGCTTGGCCTCGCGCGCAGATCAGTTGGAAGAATTTGTCCACTACGTGAAA
GGCGAGATCACCAAGGTAGTCGGCAAATAACCCTCGAGCCACCCATGACCAAAATCCCTTAACGTGAGTT
ACGCGTCGTTCCACTGAGCGTCAGACCCCGTAGAAAAGATCAAAGGATCTTCTTGAGATCCTTTTTTTCT
GCGCGTAATCTGCTGCTTGCAAACAAAAAAACCACCGCTACCAGCGGTGGTTTGTTTGCCGGATCAAGAG
CTACCAACTCTTTTTCCGAAGGTAACTGGCTTCAGCAGAGCGCAGATACCAAATACTGTTCTTCTAGTGT
AGCCGTAGTTAGGCCACCACTTCAAGAACTCTGTAGCACCGCCTACATACCTCGCTCTGCTAATCCTGTT
ACCAGTGGCTGCTGCCAGTGGCGATAAGTCGTGTCTTACCGGGTTGGACTCAAGACGATAGTTACCGGAT
AAGGCGCAGCGGTCGGGCTGAACGGGGGGTTCGTGCACACAGCCCAGCTTGGAGCGAACGACCTACACCG
AACTGAGATACCTACAGCGTGAGCTATGAGAAAGCGCCACGCTTCCCGAAGGGAGAAAGGCGGACAGGTA
TCCGGTAAGCGGCAGGGTCGGAACAGGAGAGCGCACGAGGGAGCTTCCAGGGGGAAACGCCTGGTATCTT
TATAGTCCTGTCGGGTTTCGCCACCTCTGACTTGAGCGTCGATTTTTGTGATGCTCGTCAGGGGGGCGGA
GCCTATGGAAAAACGCCAGCAACGCGGCCTTTTTACGGTTCCTGGCCTTTTGCTGGCCTTTTGCTCACAT
GTTCTTTCCTGCGTTATCCCCTGATTCTGTGGATAACCGTATTACCGCCTTTGAGTGAGCTGATACCGCT
CGCCGCAGCCGAACGACCGAGCGCAGCGAGTCAGTGAGCGAGGAAGCGGAAGAGCGCCCAATACGCAAAC
CGCCTCTCCCCGCGCGTTGGCCGATTCATTAATGCAGCTGGCACGACAGGTTTCCCGACTGGAAAGCGGG
CAGTGAGCGCAACGCAATTAATACGCGTACCGCTAGCCAGGAAGAGTTTGTAGAAACGCAAAAAGGCCAT
CCGTCAGGATGGCCTTCTGCTTAGTTTGATGCCTGGCAGTTTATGGCGGGCGTCCTGCCCGCCACCCTCC
GGGCCGTTGCTTCACAACGTTCAAATCCGCTCCCGGCGGATTTGTCCTACTCAGGAGAGCGTTCACCGAC
AAACAACAGATAAAACGAAAGGCCCAGTCTTCCGACTGAGCCTTTCGTTTTATTTGATGCCTGGCAGTTC
CCTACTCTCGCGTTAACGCTAGCATGGATGTTTTCCCAGTCACGACGTTGTAAAACGACGGCCAGTCTTA
AGCTCGGGCCC
