>Addgene plasmid #23424 | pDONR223-PRKCQ | addgene partial sequence | sequence record 29183 | 23424 with M13pUC-fwd
CTCGGGCCCAATAATGATTTTATTTTGACTGATAGTGACCTGTTCGTTGCAACAAATTGATGAGCAATGC
TTTTTTATAATGCCAACTTTGTACAAAAAAGTTGGCACCATGTCGCCATTTCTTCGGATTGGCTTGTCCA
ACTTTGACTGCGGGTCCTGCCAGTCTTGTCAGGGCGAGGCTGTTAACCCTTACTGTGCTGTGCTCGTCAA
AGAGTATGTCGAATCAGAGAACGGGCAGATGTATATCCAGAAAAAGCCTACCATGTACCCACCCTGGGAC
AGCACTTTTGATGCCCATATCAACAAGGGAAGAGTCATGCAGATCATTGTGAAAGGCAAAAACGTGGACC
TCATCTCTGAAACCACCGTGGAGCTCTACTCGCTGGCTGAGAGGTGCAGGAAGAACAACGGGAAGACAGA
AATATGGTTAGAGCTGAAACCTCAAGGCCGAATGCTAATGAATGCAAGATACTTTCTGGAAATGAGTGAC
ACAAAGGACATGAATGAATTTGAGACGGAAGGCTTCTTTGCTTTGCATCAGCGCCGGGGTGCCATCAAGC
AGGCAAAGGTCCACCACGTCAAGTGCCACGAGTTCACTGCCACCTTCTTC
